>Addgene plasmid #134150 | pJM005 | addgene full sequence | sequence record 270320 | Addgene NGS Result
GTTCGCTTCTCGCTTCTGTTCGCGCGCTTCTGCTCCCCGAGCTCAATAAAAGAGCCCACAACCCCTCACT
CGGGGCGCCAGTCCTCCGATTGACTGAGTCGCCCGGGTACCCGTGTATCCAATAAACCCTCTTGCAGTTG
CATCCGACTTGTGGTCTCGCTGTTCCTTGGGAGGGTCTCCTCTGAGTGATTGACTACCCGTCAGCGGGGG
TCTTTCATTTGGGGGCTCGTCCGGGATCGGGAGACCCCTGCCCAGGGACCACCGACCCACCACCGGGAGG
CAAGCTGGCCAGCAACTTATCTGTGTCTGTCCGATTGTCTAGTGTCTATGACTGATTTTATGCGCCTGCG
TCGGTACTAGTTAGCTAACTAGCTCTGTATCTGGCGGACCCGTGGTGGAACTGACGAGTTCTGAACACCC
GGCCGCAACCCTGGGAGACGTCCCAGGGACTTTGGGGGCCGTTTTTGTGGCCCGACCTGAGGAAGGGAGT
CGATGTGGAATCCGACCCCGTCAGGATATGTGGTTCTGGTAGGAGACGAGAACCTAAAACAGTTCCCGCC
TCCGTCTGAATTTTTGCTTTCGGTTTGGAACCGAAGCCGCGCGTCTTGTCTGCTGCAGCGCTGCAGCATC
GTTCTGTGTTGTCTCTGTCTGACTGTGTTTCTGTATTTGTCTGAAAATTAGGGCCAGACTGTTACCACTC
CCTTAAGTTTGACCTTAGGTCACTGGAAAGATGTCGAGCGGATCGCTCACAACCAGTCGGTAGATGTCAA
GAAGAGACGTTGGGTTACCTTCTGCTCTGCAGAATGGCCAACCTTTAACGTCGGATGGCCGCGAGACGGC
ACCTTTAACCGAGACCTCATCACCCAGGTTAAGATCAAGGTCTTTTCACCTGGCCCGCATGGACACCCAG
ACCAGGTCCCCTACATCGTGACCTGGGAAGCCTTGGCTTTTGACCCCCCTCCCTGGGTCAAGCCCTTTGT
ACACCCTAAGCCTCCGCCTCCTCTTCCTCCATCCGCCCCGTCTCTCCCCCTTGAACCTCCTCGTTCGACC
CCGCCTCGATCCTCCCTTTATCCAGCCCTCACTCCTTCTCTAGGCGCCGGCCGGATCCCAGTGTGGTGGT
ACGCTACCGGTCGCCACCATGGTGAGCAAGGGCGAGGAGCTGTTCACCGGGGTGGTGCCCATCCTGGTCG
AGCTGGACGGCGACGTAAACGGCCACAAGTTCAGCGTGTCCGGCGAGGGCGAGGGCGATGCCACCTACGG
CAAGCTGACCCTGAAGTTCATCTGCACCACCGGCAAGCTGCCCGTGCCCTGGCCCACCCTCGTGACCACC
CTGACCTACGGCGTGCAGTGCTTCAGCCGCTACCCCGACCACATGAAGCAGCACGACTTCTTCAAGTCCG
CCATGCCCGAAGGCTACGTCCAGGAGCGCACCATCTTCTTCAAGGACGACGGCAACTACAAGACCCGCGC
CGAGGTGAAGTTCGAGGGCGACACCCTGGTGAACCGCATCGAGCTGAAGGGCATCGACTTCAAGGAGGAC
GGCAACATCCTGGGGCACAAGCTGGAGTACAACTACAACAGCCACAACGTCTATATCATGGCCGACAAGC
AGAAGAACGGCATCAAGGTGAACTTCAAGATCCGCCACAACATCGAGGACGGCAGCGTGCAGCTCGCCGA
CCACTACCAGCAGAACACCCCCATCGGCGACGGCCCCGTGCTGCTGCCCGACAACCACTACCTGAGCACC
CAGTCCGCCCTGAGCAAAGACCCCAACGAGAAGCGCGATCACATGGTCCTGCTGGAGTTCGTGACCGCCG
CCGGGATCACTCTCGGCATGGACGAGCTGTACAAGTCCGGAGGGGATCGGTGGAGCTCCACCGGTGGCGG
CCGCTCTAGAGAGAATCTTTATTTTCAGGGCGCCGCCAAATTCAAAGAAACCGCTGCTGCTAAATTCGAA
CGCCAGCACATGGACAGCGGAGGTGGAGGTACTAGTCTCGAGATGGAGGACTCCGGAAAGACTTTCAGCT
CCGAGGAGGAAGAAGCTAACTATTGGAAAGATCTGGCGATGACCTACAAACAGAGGGCAGAAAATACGCA
AGAGGAACTCCGAGAATTCCAGGAGGGAAGCCGAGAATATGAAGCTGAATTGGAGACGCAGCTGCAACAA
ATTGAAACCAGGAACAGAGACCTCCTGTCCGAAAATAACCGCCTTCGCATGGAGCTGGAAACCATCAAGG
AGAAGTTTGAAGTGCAGCACTCTGAAGGCTACCGGCAGATCTCAGCCTTGGAGGATGACCTCGCGCAGAC
CAAAGCCATTAAAGACCAATTGCAGAAATACATCAGAGAGCTGGAGCAAGCAAATGACGACCTGGAAAGA
GCCAAGCGCGCCACGATCATGTCTCTCGAAGACTTTGAGCAGCGCTTGAATCAGGCCATCGAAAGAAATG
CCTTCCTGGAAAGTGAACTTGATGAAAAAGAGAATCTCCTGGAATCTGTTCAGAGACTGAAGGATGAAGC
CAGAGATTTGCGGCAGGAACTGGCCGTGCAGCAGAAGCAGGAGAAACCCAGGACCCCCATGCCCAGCTCA
GTGGAAGCTGAGAGGACAGACACAGCTGTGCAGGCCACGGGCTCCGTGCCGTCCACGCCCATTGCTCACC
GAGGACCAAGCTCAAGTTTAAACACACCTGGGAGCTTCAGACGTGGCCTGGACGACTCCACCGGGGGGAC
CCCCCTCACACCTGCGGCCCGGATATCAGCCCTCAACATTGTGGGAGACCTACTGCGGAAAGTCGGGGCA
CTGGAGTCCAAACTCGCTTCCTGCCGGAACCTCGTGTACGATCAGTCCCCAAACCGAACAGGTGGCCCAG
CCTCTGGGCGGAGCAGCAAGAACAGAGATGGCGGGGAGAGACGGCCAAGCAGCACCAGCGTGCCTTTGGG
TGATAAGGGGTTGGACACGAGTTGCCGCTGGTTGTCCAAATCAACAACCAGGTCGTCCAGCTCCTGCTGA
CCGCGGGCCCGGGATCCACCGGATCTAGATAACTGATCATAATCAGCCATACCACATTTGTAGAGGTTTT
ACTTGCTTTAAAAAACCTCCCACACCTCCCCCTGAACCTGAAACATAAAATGAATGCAATTCGCCAGCAC
AGTGGTCGACCCTGTGGAATGTGTGTCAGTTAGGGTGTGGAAAGTCCCCAGGCTCCCCAGCAGGCAGAAG
TATGCAAAGCATGCATCTCAATTAGTCAGCAACCAGGTGTGGAAAGTCCCCAGGCTCCCCAGCAGGCAGA
AGTATGCAAAGCATGCATCTCAATTAGTCAGCAACCATAGTCCCGCCCCTAACTCCGCCCATCCCGCCCC
TAACTCCGCCCAGTTCCGCCCATTCTCCGCCCCATGGCTGACTAATTTTTTTTATTTATGCAGAGGCCGA
GGCCGCCTCGGCCTCTGAGCTATTCCAGAAGTAGTGAGGAGGCTTTTTTGGAGGCCTAGGCTTTTGCAAA
AAGCTTCATGGCCAAGCCTTTGTCTCAAGAAGAATCCACCCTCATTGAAAGAGCAACGGCTACAATCAAC
AGCATCCCCATCTCTGAAGACTACAGCGTCGCCAGCGCAGCTCTCTCTAGCGACGGCCGCATCTTCACTG
GTGTCAATGTATATCATTTTACTGGGGGACCTTGTGCAGAACTCGTGGTGCTGGGCACTGCTGCTGCTGC
GGCAGCTGGCAACCTGACTTGTATCGTCGCGATCGGAAATGAGAACAGGGGCATCTTGAGCCCCTGCGGA
CGGTGCCGACAGGTGCTTCTCGATCTGCATCCTGGGATCAAAGCCATAGTGAAGGACAGTGATGGACAGC
CGACGGCAGTTGGGATTCGTGAATTGCTGCCCTCTGGTTATGTGTGGGAGGGCTAAGATCGATAAAATAA
AAGATTTTATTTAGTCTCCAGAAAAAGGGGGGAATGAAAGACCCCACCTGTAGGTTTGGCAAGCTAGCTT
AAGTAACGCCATTTTGCAAGGCATGGAAAAATACATAACTGAGAATAGAGAAGTTCAGATCAAGGTCAGG
AACAGATGGAACAGCTGAATATGGGCCAAACAGGATATCTGTGGTAAGCAGTTCCTGCCCCGGCTCAGGG
CCAAGAACAGATGGAACAGCTGAATATGGGCCAAACAGGATATCTGTGGTAAGCAGTTCCTGCCCCGGCT
CAGGGCCAAGAACAGATGGTCCCCAGATGCGGTCCAGCCCTCAGCAGTTTCTAGAGAACCATCAGATGTT
TCCAGGGTGCCCCAAGGACCTGAAATGACCCTGTGCCTTATTTGAACTAACCAATCAGTTCGCTTCTCGC
TTCTGTTCGCGCGCTTCTGCTCCCCGAGCTCAATAAAAGAGCCCACAACCCCTCACTCGGGGCGCCAGTC
CTCCGATTGACTGAGTCGCCCGGGTACCCGTGTATCCAATAAACCCTCTTGCAGTTGCATCCGACTTGTG
GTCTCGCTGTTCCTTGGGAGGGTCTCCTCTGAGTGATTGACTACCCGTCAGCGGGGGTCTTTCACATGCA
GCATGTATCAAAATTAATTTGGTTTTTTTTCTTAAGTATTTACATTAAATGGCCATAGTTGCATTAATGA
ATCGGCCAACGCGCGGGGAGAGGCGGTTTGCGTATTGGGCGCTCTTCCGCTTCCTCGCTCACTGACTCGC
TGCGCTCGGTCGTTCGGCTGCGGCGAGCGGTATCAGCTCACTCAAAGGCGGTAATACGGTTATCCACAGA
ATCAGGGGATAACGCAGGAAAGAACATGTGAGCAAAAGGCCAGCAAAAGGCCAGGAACCGTAAAAAGGCC
GCGTTGCTGGCGTTTTTCCATAGGCTCCGCCCCCCTGACGAGCATCACAAAAATCGACGCTCAAGTCAGA
GGTGGCGAAACCCGACAGGACTATAAAGATACCAGGCGTTTCCCCCTGGAAGCTCCCTCGTGCGCTCTCC
TGTTCCGACCCTGCCGCTTACCGGATACCTGTCCGCCTTTCTCCCTTCGGGAAGCGTGGCGCTTTCTCAT
AGCTCACGCTGTAGGTATCTCAGTTCGGTGTAGGTCGTTCGCTCCAAGCTGGGCTGTGTGCACGAACCCC
CCGTTCAGCCCGACCGCTGCGCCTTATCCGGTAACTATCGTCTTGAGTCCAACCCGGTAAGACACGACTT
ATCGCCACTGGCAGCAGCCACTGGTAACAGGATTAGCAGAGCGAGGTATGTAGGCGGTGCTACAGAGTTC
TTGAAGTGGTGGCCTAACTACGGCTACACTAGAAGAACAGTATTTGGTATCTGCGCTCTGCTGAAGCCAG
TTACCTTCGGAAAAAGAGTTGGTAGCTCTTGATCCGGCAAACAAACCACCGCTGGTAGCGGTGGTTTTTT
TGTTTGCAAGCAGCAGATTACGCGCAGAAAAAAAGGATCTCAAGAAGATCCTTTGATCTTTTCTACGGGG
TCTGACGCTCAGTGGAACGAAAACTCACGTTAAGGGATTTTGGTCATGAGATTATCAAAAAGGATCTTCA
CCTAGATCCTTTTGCGGCCGCAAATCAATCTAAAGTATATATGAGTAAACTTGGTCTGACAGTTACCAAT
GCTTAATCAGTGAGGCACCTATCTCAGCGATCTGTCTATTTCGTTCATCCATAGTTGCCTGACTCCCCGT
CGTGTAGATAACTACGATACGGGAGGGCTTACCATCTGGCCCCAGTGCTGCAATGATACCGCGAGACCCA
CGCTCACCGGCTCCAGATTTATCAGCAATAAACCAGCCAGCCGGAAGGGCCGAGCGCAGAAGTGGTCCTG
CAACTTTATCCGCCTCCATCCAGTCTATTAATTGTTGCCGGGAAGCTAGAGTAAGTAGTTCGCCAGTTAA
TAGTTTGCGCAACGTTGTTGCCATTGCTACAGGCATCGTGGTGTCACGCTCGTCGTTTGGTATGGCTTCA
TTCAGCTCCGGTTCCCAACGATCAAGGCGAGTTACATGATCCCCCATGTTGTGCAAAAAAGCGGTTAGCT
CCTTCGGTCCTCCGATCGTTGTCAGAAGTAAGTTGGCCGCAGTGTTATCACTCATGGTTATGGCAGCACT
GCATAATTCTCTTACTGTCATGCCATCCGTAAGATGCTTTTCTGTGACTGGTGAGTACTCAACCAAGTCA
TTCTGAGAATAGTGTATGCGGCGACCGAGTTGCTCTTGCCCGGCGTCAATACGGGATAATACCGCGCCAC
ATAGCAGAACTTTAAAAGTGCTCATCATTGGAAAACGTTCTTCGGGGCGAAAACTCTCAAGGATCTTACC
GCTGTTGAGATCCAGTTCGATGTAACCCACTCGTGCACCCAACTGATCTTCAGCATCTTTTACTTTCACC
AGCGTTTCTGGGTGAGCAAAAACAGGAAGGCAAAATGCCGCAAAAAAGGGAATAAGGGCGACACGGAAAT
GTTGAATACTCATACTCTTCCTTTTTCAATATTATTGAAGCATTTATCAGGGTTATTGTCTCATGAGCGG
ATACATATTTGAATGTATTTAGAAAAATAAACAAATAGGGGTTCCGCGCACATTTCCCCGAAAAGTGCCA
CCTGCAGCCTGAATATGGGCCAAACAGGATATCTGTGGTAAGCAGTTCCTGCCCCGGCTCAGGGCCAAGA
ACAGATGGAACAGCTGAATATGGGCCAAACAGGATATCTGTGGTAAGCAGTTCCTGCCCCGGCTCAGGGC
CAAGAACAGATGGTCCCCAGATGCGGTCCAGCCCTCAGCAGTTTCTAGAGAACCATCAGATGTTTCCAGG
GTGCCCCAAGGACCTGAAATGACCCTGTGCCTTATTTGAACTAACCAATCA
Features (pLannotate 1.2.2; 18 found; start..end, strand, type, name):
    341..615     +  misc_feature   MESV Ψ (fragment): packaging signal of murine embryonic stem cell virus
    682..1098    +  CDS            gag (truncated): truncated Moloney murine leukemia virus (MMLV) gag gene lacking the start codon
   1139..1855    +  CDS            EGFP: EGFP is a basic (constitutively fluorescent) green fluorescent protein published in 1996, derived from Aequorea victoria. It is reported to be a rapidly-maturing weak dimer with moderate acid sensitivity.
   1882..1900    +  misc_feature   MCS (fragment): pBluescript multiple cloning site
   1901..1920    +  CDS            capTEV™ (fragment): composite tag for in vivo biotinylation, TEV protease cleavage, and 6xHis tagging
   1934..1978    +  CDS            S-Tag: affinity and epitope tag derived from pancreatic ribonuclease A
   2003..3007    +  CDS            NDE1: NDE1_HUMAN - Also known as NUDE. Experimental evidence at protein level: Swiss-Prot protein existence level 1. Required for centrosome duplication and formation and function of the mitotic spindle. Essential for the development of the cerebral cortex. May regulate the production of neurons by controlling the orientation of the mitotic spindle during division of cortical neuronal progenitors of the proliferative ventricular zone of the brain. Orientation of the division plane perpendicular to the layers of the cortex gives rise to two proliferative neuronal progenitors whereas parallel orientat
   3010..3032    +  misc_feature   MCS (fragment): multiple cloning site
   3044..3128    +  CDS            large T antigen (fragment): large T antigen from SV40 (simian virus 40)
   3171..3500    +  promoter       SV40 promoter: SV40 enhancer and early promoter
   3508..3906    +  CDS            BSD: blasticidin S deaminase; Aspergillus terreus BSD; confers resistance to blasticidin
   3953..4074    +  LTR            3' LTR (ΔU3) (fragment): self-inactivating 3' long terminal repeat (LTR) from Moloney murine leukemia virus
   4075..4544    +  LTR            LTR: long terminal repeat from Moloney murine leukemia virus
   4610..4662    -  CDS            lacI (fragment): lac repressor; lacI; The lac repressor binds to the lac operator to inhibit transcription in E. coli. This inhibition can be relieved by adding lactose or isopropyl-β-D-thiogalactopyranoside (IPTG).
   4845..5433    -  rep_origin     ori: high-copy-number ColE1/pMB1/pBR322/pUC origin of replication
   5593..6453    -  CDS            AmpR: β-lactamase; bla; confers resistance to ampicillin, carbenicillin, and related antibiotics
   6454..6558    -  promoter       AmpR promoter: bla
   6589..217     +  LTR            LTR (across the origin): long terminal repeat from Moloney murine leukemia virus
