[The description below was written by a language model from this plasmid's Addgene catalogue record and pLannotate feature annotations shown in this document.]
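Description:
pJM005 is a Moloney murine leukemia virus-based retroviral expression plasmid built on pJAG98, a pBABEblast derivative, for stable expression of a GFP-tagged form of human NDE1 in mammalian cells. In bacteria it is maintained as a high-copy plasmid through a ColE1/pUC-type origin and selected with ampicillin via the β-lactamase gene and its native promoter. The retroviral unit is bounded by MMLV long terminal repeats, with a packaging signal and a truncated, start-codon-less gag segment downstream of the 5′ LTR. Together these allow the transcribed genome to be encapsidated when the plasmid is introduced into a packaging cell line that supplies the viral proteins in trans.

No separate internal promoter is annotated upstream of the fusion gene, so expression is presumably driven by the 5′ LTR, as is usual for pBABE vectors. The open reading frame begins with EGFP, followed by a short linker region that the annotation matches to a TEV-cleavage tag fragment and an S-tag, and then the NDE1 coding sequence. This gives an N-terminal GFP fusion that may also be usable for affinity purification. The insert is recorded as Nde1_SSSC, with "SSSC" listed as the mutation. The record does not define this term, though the associated study concerns isoform-specific behaviour of Nde1. Downstream, an SV40 enhancer/early promoter drives the blasticidin S deaminase gene, allowing blasticidin selection of transduced cells. The construct is suited to generating stable cell lines for localization and interaction studies of Nde1, a dynein regulator involved in centrosome and mitotic spindle function.
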