Addgene plasmid #134150: pJM005
Purpose: Retroviral plasmid expressing GFP - Nde1
Depositing lab: Iain Cheeseman. Depositing organization: Whitehead Institute for Biomedical Research. Publication: Nde1 promotes diverse dynein functions through differential interactions and exhibits an isoform-specific proteasome association. Monda JK, Cheeseman IM. Mol Biol Cell. 2018 Sep 15;29(19):2336-2345. doi: 10.1091/mbc.E18-07-0418. Epub 2018 Jul 19. PubMed 30024347.
Backbone
  Vector backbone: pJAG98 (pBABEblast)
  Vector type: Mammalian Expression, Retroviral
Growth in bacteria
  Bacterial resistance: Ampicillin, 100 μg/mL
  Growth temperature: 37°C
  Growth strain: NEB Stable
  Copy number: High Copy
Gene/Insert
  Gene/Insert name: Nde1_SSSC
  Species: H. sapiens (human)
  Mutation: SSSC
  Entrez Gene: NDE1 (a.k.a. HOM-TES-87, LIS4, MHAC, NDE, NUDE, NUDE1)
  Tag / fusion protein: GFP (N terminal on insert)
  Cloning method: Restriction Enzyme; 5′ cloning site unknown (unknown if destroyed); 3′ cloning site unknown (unknown if destroyed)
Terms and licenses: Academic/Nonprofit Terms; Industry Terms: Not Available to Industry
How to cite: pJM005 was a gift from Iain Cheeseman (Addgene plasmid # 134150 ; http://n2t.net/addgene:134150 ; RRID:Addgene_134150)
